>Addgene plasmid #114782 | PRK5 I7_pECIA14 | addgene full sequence | sequence record 238696 | Addgene NGS Result
GTCTAAGAAACCATTATTATCATGACATTAACCTATAAAAATAGGCGTATCACGAGGCCCTTTCGTCTCG
CGCGTTTCGGTGATGACGGTGAAAACCTCTGACACATGCAGCTCCCGGAGACGGTCACAGCTTGTCTGTA
AGCGGATGCCGGGAGCAGACAAGCCCGTCAGGGCGCGTCAGCGGGTGTTGGCGGGTGTCGGGGCTGGCTT
AACTATGCGGCATCAGAGCAGATTGTACTGAGAGTGCACCATATGCGGTGTGAAATACCGCACAGATGCG
TAAGGAGAAAATACCGCATCAGGCGCCATTCGCCATTCAGGCTGCGCAACTGTTGGGAAGGGCGATCGGT
GCGGGCCTCTTCGCTATTACGCCAGCTGGCGAAAGGGGGATGTGCTGCAAGGCGATTAAGTTGGGTAACG
CCAGGGTTTTCCCAGTCACGACGTTGTAAAACGACGGCCAGTGAATTAATTCGTTGCAGGACAGGATGTG
GTGCCCGATGTGACTAGCTCTTTGCTGCAGGCCGTCCTATCCTCTGGTTCCGATAAGAGACCCAGAACTC
CGGCCCCCCACCGCCCACCGCCACCCCCATACATATGTGGTACGCAAGTAAGAGTGCCTGCGCATGCCCC
ATGTGCCCCACCAAGAGCTTTGCATCCCATACAAGTCCCCAAAGTGGAGAACCGAACCAATTCTTCGCGG
GCAGAACAAAAGCTTCTGCACACGTCTCCACTCGAATTTGGAGCCGGCCGGCGTGTGCAAAAGAGGTGAA
TCGAACGAAAGACCCGTGTGTAAAGCCGCGTTTCCAAAATGTATAAAACCGAGAGCATCTGGCCAATGTG
CATCAGTTGTGGTCAGCAGCAAAATCAAGTGAATCATCTCAGTGCAACTAAAGGGGGGATCCGATCTCAA
TATGAAGTTATGCATATTACTGGCCGTCGTGGCCTTTGTTGGCCTCTCGCTCGGGTCTCAGGTGGTTGTG
CCGGATTCAGATGCAGATTGTCTCTTGCGATTCAAAGATACATTAGCAAATGGTTCAGAATTTCGTAGTT
GGGATCCATTATCATCACCATGTCAAGGAAATACAGCAAATTGGTTTGGTGTTCTTTGTAGCAATTACGT
TTGGGGATTACAACTTGAGGGAATGGGTTTGACCGGGAAACTAAACCTCGACCCATTGGTTCCAATGAAG
AATCTGCGAACCATAAGCTTCATGAACAATAACTTCAATGGCCCAATGCCTCAAGTTAAGAGGTTTACTT
CGCTGAAATCTTTGTATTTGTCTAATAACCGGTTTTCGGGGGAGATACCCGCAGATGCATTTCTAGGTAT
GCCACTTTTGAAGAAAATTTTGCTGGCTAATAACGCATTCCGAGGAACAATTCCTTCTTCTCTAGCCTCT
TTGCCAATGCTTTTAGAGTTGAGGCTAAATGGTAATCAATTTCAAGGGCAAATACCATCTTTTCAACAGA
AGGATCTTAAATTAGCTAGCTTTGAAAACAATGATCTCGATGGACCGATACCTGAAAGTCTTCGAAACAT
GGATCCAGGCTCTTTTGCAGGTAACAAAGGTTTGTGTGATGCTCCCTTAAGTCCATGTTCCTCTTCCTCT
CCGGGGGTTCCTGTTGTTCCGGTATCTCCCGTTGATCCAAAATCTACTTCTCCTCCCACGGGGAAAAAGG
CCGGATCTCTGGAGGTGCTGTTCCAGGGACCAAGCGGCAATCCCGGCGGCGATCTGGCCCCCCAGATGCT
GCGCGAGCTGCAGGAGACCAATGCCGCCCTGCAGGACGTGCGCGAGCTGCTGCGCCACCGCGTGAAGGAG
ATCACCTTCCTGAAGAACACCGTGATGGAGTGCGACGCCTGCGGCATGCAGCCCTCTAGAGGCTCCGGCT
CCATCATCCCAGTTGAGGAGGAGAACCCGGACTTCTGGAACCGCGAGGCAGCCGAGGCCCTGGGTGCCGC
CAAGAAGCTGCAGCCTGCACAGACAGCCGCCAAGAACCTCATCATCTTCCTGGGCGATGGGATGGGGGTG
TCTACGGTGACAGCTGCCAGGATCCTAAAAGGGCAGAAGAAGGACAAACTGGGGCCTGAGATACCCCTGG
CCATGGACCGCTTCCCATATGTGGCTCTGTCCAAGACATACAATGTAGACAAACATGTGCCAGACAGTGG
AGCCACAGCCACGGCCTACCTGTGCGGGGTCAAGGGCAACTTCCAGACCATTGGCTTGAGTGCAGCCGCC
CGCTTTAACCAGTGCAACACGACACGCGGCAACGAGGTCATCTCCGTGATGAATCGGGCCAAGAAAGCAG
GGAAGTCAGTGGGAGTGGTAACCACCACACGAGTGCAGCACGCCTCGCCAGCCGGCACCTACGCCCACAC
GGTGAACCGCAACTGGTACTCGGACGCCGACGTGCCTGCCTCGGCCCGCCAGGAGGGGTGCCAGGACATC
GCTACGCAGCTCATCTCCAACATGGACATTGACGTGATCCTAGGTGGAGGCCGAAAGTACATGTTTCGCA
TGGGAACCCCAGACCCTGAGTACCCAGATGACTACAGCCAAGGTGGGACCAGGCTGGACGGGAAGAATCT
GGTGCAGGAATGGCTGGCGAAGCGCCAGGGTGCCCGGTATGTGTGGAACCGCACTGAGCTCATGCAGGCT
TCCCTGGACCCGTCTGTGACCCATCTCATGGGTCTCTTTGAGCCTGGAGACATGAAATACGAGATCCACC
GAGACTCCACACTGGACCCCTCCCTGATGGAGATGACAGAGGCTGCCCTGCGCCTGCTGAGCAGGAACCC
CCGCGGCTTCTTCCTCTTCGTGGAGGGTGGTCGCATCGACCATGGTCATCATGAAAGCAGGGCTTACCGG
GCACTGACTGAGACGATCATGTTCGACGACGCCATTGAGAGGGCGGGCCAGCTCACCAGCGAGGAGGACA
CGCTGAGCCTCGTCACTGCCGACCACTCCCACGTCTTCTCCTTCGGAGGCTACCCCCTGCGAGGGAGCTC
CATCTTCGGGCTGGCCCCTGGCAAGGCCCGGGACAGGAAGGCCTACACGGTCCTCCTATACGGAAACGGT
CCAGGCTATGTGCTCAAGGACGGCGCCCGGCCGGATGTTACCGAGAGCGAGAGCGGGAGCCCCGAGTATC
GGCAGCAGTCAGCAGTGCCCCTGGACGAAGAGACCCACGCAGGCGAGGACGTGGCGGTGTTCGCGCGCGG
CCCGCAGGCGCACCTGGTTCACGGCGTGCAGGAGCAGACCTTCATAGCGCACGTCATGGCCTTCGCCGCC
TGCCTGGAGCCCTACACCGCCTGCGACCTGGCGCCCCCCGCCGGCACCACCGACGCCGCGCACCCGGGTT
CTAGAGGAAGCACCTCCGGCGATAACGATTACAAGGATGATGATGATAAGGCCAGCGGCACCGGTCATCA
TCACCATCACCATTGAGTTTAAACCCGCTGATCAGCCTCGACTGTGCCTTCTAAGGCCTGAGCTCGCTGA
TCAGCCTCGATCGAGGATCCAGACATGATAAGATACATTGATGAGTTTGGACAAACCACAACTAGAATGC
AGTGAAAAAAATGCTTTATTTGTGAAATTTGTGATGCTATTGCTTTATTTGTAACCATTATAAGCTGCAA
TAAACAAGTTAACAACAACAATTGCATTCATTTTATGTTTCAGGTTCAGGGGGAGGTGTGGGAGGTTTTT
TAAAGCAAGTAAAACCTCTACAAATGTGGTATGGCTGATTATGATCAGTCGACCTGCAGGCATGCAAGCT
TGGCGTAATCATGGTCATAGCTGTTTCCTGTGTGAAATTGTTATCCGCTCACAATTCCACACAACATACG
AGCCGGAAGCATAAAGTGTAAAGCCTGGGGTGCCTAATGAGTGAGCTAACTCACATTAATTGCGTTGCGC
TCACTGCCCGCTTTCCAGTCGGGAAACCTGTCGTGCCAGCTGCATTAATGAATCGGCCAACGCGCGGGGA
GAGGCGGTTTGCGTATTGGGCGCTCTTCCGCTTCCTCGCTCACTGACTCGCTGCGCTCGGTCGTTCGGCT
GCGGCGAGCGGTATCAGCTCACTCAAAGGCGGTAATACGGTTATCCACAGAATCAGGGGATAACGCAGGA
AAGAACATGTGAGCAAAAGGCCAGCAAAAGGCCAGGAACCGTAAAAAGGCCGCGTTGCTGGCGTTTTTCC
ATAGGCTCCGCCCCCCTGACGAGCATCACAAAAATCGACGCTCAAGTCAGAGGTGGCGAAACCCGACAGG
ACTATAAAGATACCAGGCGTTTCCCCCTGGAAGCTCCCTCGTGCGCTCTCCTGTTCCGACCCTGCCGCTT
ACCGGATACCTGTCCGCCTTTCTCCCTTCGGGAAGCGTGGCGCTTTCTCATAGCTCACGCTGTAGGTATC
TCAGTTCGGTGTAGGTCGTTCGCTCCAAGCTGGGCTGTGTGCACGAACCCCCCGTTCAGCCCGACCGCTG
CGCCTTATCCGGTAACTATCGTCTTGAGTCCAACCCGGTAAGACACGACTTATCGCCACTGGCAGCAGCC
ACTGGTAACAGGATTAGCAGAGCGAGGTATGTAGGCGGTGCTACAGAGTTCTTGAAGTGGTGGCCTAACT
ACGGCTACACTAGAAGAACAGTATTTGGTATCTGCGCTCTGCTGAAGCCAGTTACCTTCGGAAAAAGAGT
TGGTAGCTCTTGATCCGGCAAACAAACCACCGCTGGTAGCGGTGGTTTTTTTGTTTGCAAGCAGCAGATT
ACGCGCAGAAAAAAAGGATCTCAAGAAGATCCTTTGATCTTTTCTACGGGGTCTGACGCTCAGTGGAACG
AAAACTCACGTTAAGGGATTTTGGTCATGAGATTATCAAAAAGGATCTTCACCTAGATCCTTTTAAATTA
AAAATGAAGTTTTAAATCAATCTAAAGTATATATGAGTAAACTTGGTCTGACAGTTACCAATGCTTAATC
AGTGAGGCACCTATCTCAGCGATCTGTCTATTTCGTTCATCCATAGTTGCCTGACTCCCCGTCGTGTAGA
TAACTACGATACGGGAGGGCTTACCATCTGGCCCCAGTGCTGCAATGATACCGCGAGACCCACGCTCACC
GGCTCCAGATTTATCAGCAATAAACCAGCCAGCCGGAAGGGCCGAGCGCAGAAGTGGTCCTGCAACTTTA
TCCGCCTCCATCCAGTCTATTAATTGTTGCCGGGAAGCTAGAGTAAGTAGTTCGCCAGTTAATAGTTTGC
GCAACGTTGTTGCCATTGCTACAGGCATCGTGGTGTCACGCTCGTCGTTTGGTATGGCTTCATTCAGCTC
CGGTTCCCAACGATCAAGGCGAGTTACATGATCCCCCATGTTGTGCAAAAAAGCGGTTAGCTCCTTCGGT
CCTCCGATCGTTGTCAGAAGTAAGTTGGCCGCAGTGTTATCACTCATGGTTATGGCAGCACTGCATAATT
CTCTTACTGTCATGCCATCCGTAAGATGCTTTTCTGTGACTGGTGAGTACTCAACCAAGTCATTCTGAGA
ATAGTGTATGCGGCGACCGAGTTGCTCTTGCCCGGCGTCAATACGGGATAATACCGCGCCACATAGCAGA
ACTTTAAAAGTGCTCATCATTGGAAAACGTTCTTCGGGGCGAAAACTCTCAAGGATCTTACCGCTGTTGA
GATCCAGTTCGATGTAACCCACTCGTGCACCCAACTGATCTTCAGCATCTTTTACTTTCACCAGCGTTTC
TGGGTGAGCAAAAACAGGAAGGCAAAATGCCGCAAAAAAGGGAATAAGGGCGACACGGAAATGTTGAATA
CTCATACTCTTCCTTTTTCAATATTATTGAAGCATTTATCAGGGTTATTGTCTCATGAGCGGATACATAT
TTGAATGTATTTAGAAAAATAAACAAATAGGGGTTCCGCGCACATTTCCCCGAAAAGTGCCACCTGAC
Features (pLannotate 1.2.2; 19 found; start..end, strand, type, name):
     67..102     +  CDS            rop (fragment): Rop protein, which maintains plasmids at low copy number; rop
    204..303     +  misc_feature   bom (fragment): basis of mobility region from pBR322
    309..466     -  CDS            lacZα (fragment): LacZα fragment of β-galactosidase; lacZ fragment
    468..894     +  promoter       MT promoter: Drosophila metallothionein promoter
    912..965     +  sig_peptide    BiP signal sequence: Drosophila BiP signal sequence
    924..1688    +  CDS            PRK5 (fragment): PRK5_ARATH - Also known as PRKB From Arabidopsis thaliana (Mouse-ear cress).
   1725..1904    +  CDS            Comp (fragment): COMP_RAT - Experimental evidence at protein level: Swiss-Prot protein existence level 1. May play a role in the structural integrity of cartilage via its interaction with other extracellular matrix proteins such as the collagens and fibronectin. Can mediate the interaction of chondrocytes with the cartilage extracellular matrix through interaction with cell surface integrin receptors. Could play a role in the pathogenesis of osteoarthritis. Potent suppressor of apoptosis in both primary chondrocytes and transformed cells. Suppresses apoptosis by blocking the activation of caspase-3 and by indu
   1892..3344    +  CDS            SEAP (fragment): secreted alkaline phosphatase from human placenta The natural enzyme has a C-terminal transmembrane sequence that is replaced by a GPI anchor.
   3381..3410    +  CDS            2xFLAG (fragment): two tandem FLAG® epitope tags
   3516..3650    -  polyA_signal   SV40 poly(A) signal: SV40 polyadenylation signal
   3673..3757    -  CDS            large T antigen (fragment): large T antigen from SV40 (simian virus 40)
   3757..3781    +  misc_feature   MCS (fragment): pUC18/19 multiple cloning site
   3818..3834    -  protein_bind   lac operator: The lac repressor binds to the lac operator to inhibit transcription in E. coli. This inhibition can be relieved by adding lactose or isopropyl-β-D-thiogalactopyranoside (IPTG). lac repressor encoded by lacI
   3842..3872    -  promoter       lac promoter: promoter for the E. coli lac operon
   3887..3908    -  protein_bind   CAP binding site: CAP binding activates transcription in the presence of cAMP. E. coli catabolite activator protein
   3921..4013    -  CDS            lacI (fragment): lac repressor; lacI; The lac repressor binds to the lac operator to inhibit transcription in E. coli. This inhibition can be relieved by adding lactose or isopropyl-β-D-thiogalactopyranoside (IPTG).
   4196..4784    -  rep_origin     ori: high-copy-number ColE1/pMB1/pBR322/pUC origin of replication
   4955..5815    -  CDS            AmpR: β-lactamase; bla; confers resistance to ampicillin, carbenicillin, and related antibiotics
   5816..5920    -  promoter       AmpR promoter: bla
