[The description below was written by a language model from this plasmid's Addgene catalogue record and pLannotate feature annotations shown in this document.]
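Description:
PRK5 I7_pECIA14 is an insect-cell expression plasmid built on the pECIA14 backbone and designed for secreted production of a plant receptor ectodomain in Drosophila cell culture. In E. coli it is maintained by a high-copy ColE1/pUC-type origin and selected through an ampicillin resistance gene (β-lactamase) with its own promoter. The remaining bacterial elements in the annotation (fragments of lacZα, lacI, rop and bom, plus the lac promoter and operator) appear to be cloning-vector remnants rather than functional parts of the design.

The expression cassette is driven by the Drosophila metallothionein promoter, which is induced with copper sulfate. A Drosophila BiP signal sequence directs the product into the secretory pathway. It is followed by the extracellular domain of the Arabidopsis thaliana leucine-rich repeat receptor kinase PRK5 (AT1G50610), inserted by ligation-independent cloning. The ectodomain is fused at its C-terminus to the pentamerising coiled-coil helix of rat COMP, human placental alkaline phosphatase, and a FLAG epitope. The depositor also lists a hexahistidine tag, which the feature table does not annotate separately. An SV40 polyadenylation signal lies downstream of the cassette, annotated on the opposite strand.

COMP-mediated pentamerisation raises the avidity of the secreted protein so that weak extracellular interactions become detectable, and alkaline phosphatase provides an enzymatic readout. This construct is the "prey" in an extracellular interaction assay and is meant to be paired with the bait vector PRK5 I7_pECIA2. It belongs to a collection used to map interactions among Arabidopsis LRR receptor kinase ectodomains.
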