Addgene plasmid #114782: PRK5 I7_pECIA14
Purpose: Prey vector PRK5 I7_pECIA14 should be used with bait vector PRK5 I7_pECIA2.
Depositing lab: Youssef Belkhadir. Depositing organization: Gregor Mendel Institute of Molecular Plant Biology. Publication: An extracellular network of Arabidopsis leucine-rich repeat receptor kinases. Smakowska-Luzan E, Mott GA, Parys K, Stegmann M, Howton TC, Layeghifard M, Neuhold J, Lehner A, Kong J, Grunwald K, Weinberger N, Satbhai SB, Mayer D, Busch W, Madalinski M, Stolt-Bergner P, Provart NJ, Mukhtar MS, Zipfel C, Desveaux D, Guttman DS, Belkhadir Y. Nature. 2018 Jan 18;553(7688):342-346. doi: 10.1038/nature25184. Epub 2018 Jan 10. PubMed 29320478.
Backbone
  Vector backbone: pECIA14
  Backbone manufacturer: Chris Garcia (Addgene plasmid # 47051)
  Vector type: Insect Expression
Growth in bacteria
  Bacterial resistance: Ampicillin, 100 μg/mL
  Growth temperature: 37°C
  Growth strain: DH5alpha
  Copy number: High Copy
Gene/Insert
  Gene/Insert name: AT1G50610
  Species: A. thaliana (mustard weed)
  Promoter: Metallothionein (Copper-Inducible)
  Cloning method: Ligation Independent Cloning
Terms and licenses: Academic/Nonprofit Terms; Industry Terms: Not Available to Industry
Depositor comments: Plasmid for secreted expression in Drosophila cell culture by induction via CuSO4. Insert is an extracellular domain of indicated LRR-RK, C-terminally tagged with Pentameric rat COMP helix, Alkaline Phosphatase (human, placental), Flag, and hexahistidine tags. Insert Protein Sequence: SQVVVPDSDADCLLRFKDTLANGSEFRSWDPLSSPCQGNTANWFGVLCSNYVWGLQLEGMGLTGKLNLDPLVPMKNLRTISFMNNNFNGPMPQVKRFTSLKSLYLSNNRFSGEIPADAFLGMPLLKKILLANNAFRGTIPSSLASLPMLLELRLNGNQFQGQIPSFQQKDLKLASFENNDLDGPIPESLRNMDPGSFAGNKGLCDAPLSPCSSSSPGVPVVPVSPVDPKSTSPPTGKKAGS
How to cite: PRK5 I7_pECIA14 was a gift from Youssef Belkhadir (Addgene plasmid # 114782 ; http://n2t.net/addgene:114782 ; RRID:Addgene_114782)
